Addgene plasmid #140759: ROSA26(MultiFPsΔPuro)
Purpose: Targeting vector to Gt(ROSA)26 locus for conditional expression of distinct FPs (Venus, mCherry, and mCerulean) responding to each site-specific-recombinase activity (Cre, Dre, and phiC31o).
Depositing lab: Hideyuki Okano. Depositing organization: Keio University. Publication: Developmental analyses of mouse embryos and adults using a non-overlapping tracing system for all three germ layers. Serizawa T, Isotani A, Matsumura T, Nakanishi K, Nonaka S, Shibata S, Ikawa M, Okano H. Development. 2019 Nov 4;146(21). pii: dev.174938. doi: 10.1242/dev.174938. PubMed 31597657.
Backbone
  Vector backbone: pCAGGS
  Backbone size w/o insert (bp): 2396
  Total vector size (bp): 18841
  Vector type: Mouse Targeting
  Selectable markers: Puromycin
Growth in bacteria
  Bacterial resistance: Ampicillin, 100 μg/mL
  Growth temperature: 37°C
  Growth strain: NEB Stable
  Copy number: Unknown
Gene/Insert 1
  Gene/Insert name: puromycin-N-acetyltransferase (alt name: Pac)
  Species: Synthetic
  Insert size (bp): 600
  Promoter: CAGGS
  Cloning method: Restriction Enzyme; 5′ cloning site XbaI (not destroyed); 3′ cloning site SpeI (not destroyed)
  Sequencing primers: 5′ n/a; 3′ n/a
Gene/Insert 2
  Gene/Insert name: Venus (alt names: YFP; GFP variant)
  Species: Synthetic
  Insert size (bp): 720
  Promoter: CAGGS
  Cloning method: Restriction Enzyme; 5′ cloning site SpeI (not destroyed); 3′ cloning site BamHI (not destroyed)
  Sequencing primers: 5′ n/a; 3′ n/a
Gene/Insert 3
  Gene/Insert name: mCherry (alt name: RFP variant)
  Species: Synthetic
  Insert size (bp): 708
  Promoter: CAGGS
  Cloning method: Restriction Enzyme; 5′ cloning site BamHI (not destroyed); 3′ cloning site EcoRI (not destroyed)
  Sequencing primers: 5′ n/a; 3′ n/a
Gene/Insert 4
  Gene/Insert name: mCerulean (alt names: CFP; GFP variant)
  Species: Synthetic
  Insert size (bp): 720
  Promoter: CAGGS
  Cloning method: Restriction Enzyme; 5′ cloning site EcoRI (not destroyed); 3′ cloning site NotI (not destroyed)
  Sequencing primers: 5′ n/a; 3′ n/a
Resource information
  A portion of this plasmid was derived from a plasmid made by: Venus was cloned from pTP1-Venus (Kohyama et al., Dev. Biol. 286, 311-325, 2005); mCherry was cloned from pG-PB-Zscan4c-mCherry-polyAfloxPGKneo, a gift from Minoru Ko, Keio University School of Medicine, Japan; mCerulean was cloned from Cerulean (Addgene plasmid #15214, Rizzo et al., Nat. Biotechnol. 22, 445-449, 2004), a gift from Dave Piston, Washington University School of Medicine, USA.
Terms and licenses: Academic/Nonprofit Terms; Industry Terms: Not Available to Industry
How to cite: ROSA26(MultiFPsΔPuro) was a gift from Hideyuki Okano (Addgene plasmid # 140759 ; http://n2t.net/addgene:140759 ; RRID:Addgene_140759)
