[The description below was written by a language model from this plasmid's Addgene catalogue record and pLannotate feature annotations shown in this document.]
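Description:
ROSA26(MultiFPsΔPuro) is a mouse gene-targeting vector of about 18.8 kb, built on a pCAGGS backbone and designed to knock a multi-recombinase fluorescent reporter into the Gt(ROSA)26 locus. It is propagated in E. coli through a high-copy ColE1/pUC-type origin with ampicillin resistance. The backbone also retains lac promoter/operator remnants and an SV40 origin and poly(A) signal. Rosa26 intron 1 homology sequence is annotated downstream of the cassette. The roughly 5.3 kb upstream of the promoter carries no annotation and presumably holds the other homology arm, though the feature table does not confirm this.

The payload is driven by a single CAG promoter (CMV enhancer, chicken β-actin promoter and chimeric intron). Four cassettes follow in series, each with its own polyadenylation signal: puromycin N-acetyltransferase (HSV TK polyA), Venus (rabbit β-globin polyA), mCherry (SV40 polyA) and mCerulean (bGH polyA). Before recombination only the puromycin gene is transcribed, which gives drug selection in targeted cells and also acts as a transcriptional stop for the reporters.

Two loxP sites flank the puromycin cassette, so Cre excision places Venus next to the promoter. A φC31 attB site upstream of the puromycin gene pairs with an attP site just before mCerulean, so phiC31o deletes everything between them and activates mCerulean. The catalogue entry states that mCherry responds to Dre. The rox sites this would require are not annotated in the feature table. A minimal FRT site lies after the final polyA.

The construct is intended for generating reporter mice in which Cre, Dre and phiC31o activity are read out as separate colours, as in the depositors' non-overlapping lineage tracing of the three germ layers.
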