Features (pLannotate 1.2.2; 31 found; start..end, strand, type, name):
   5303..5682    +  enhancer       CMV enhancer: human cytomegalovirus immediate early enhancer
   5684..5961    +  promoter       chicken β-actin promoter: No description available
   5962..6978    +  intron         chimeric intron: chimera between introns from chicken β-actin and rabbit β-globin
   7032..7065    -  protein_bind   loxP: Cre-mediated recombination occurs in the 8-bp core sequence (GCATACAT). Cre recombinase
   7071..7104    +  protein_bind   attB: minimal attB site for the φC31 integrase (Groth et al., 2000) phage φC31 integrase
   7151..7750    +  CDS            PuroR: puromycin N-acetyltransferase; pac from Streptomyces alboniger; confers resistance to puromycin
   7757..7805    +  polyA_signal   HSV TK poly(A) signal: herpes simplex virus thymidine kinase polyadenylation signal (Cole and Stacy, 1985)
   7817..7850    -  protein_bind   loxP: Cre-mediated recombination occurs in the 8-bp core sequence (GCATACAT). Cre recombinase
   7862..8581    +  CDS            Venus: yellow fluorescent protein (YFP) with fast and efficient maturation (Nagai et al., 2002) mammalian codon-optimized
   8649..8704    +  polyA_signal   β-globin poly(A) signal: rabbit β-globin polyadenylation signal (Gil and Proudfoot, 1987)
   9080..9787    +  CDS            mCherry: mCherry is a basic (constitutively fluorescent) red fluorescent protein published in 2004, derived from Discosoma sp.. It is reported to be a very rapidly-maturing monomer with low acid sensitivity.
   9807..9890    +  CDS            large T antigen (fragment): large T antigen from SV40 (simian virus 40)
   9913..10034   +  polyA_signal   SV40 poly(A) signal: SV40 polyadenylation signal
  10041..10080   +  protein_bind   phage φC31 attP (fragment): attachment site of phage φC31 phage φC31 integrase
  10091..10807   +  CDS            mCerulean: mCerulean is a basic (constitutively fluorescent) cyan fluorescent protein published in 2005, derived from Aequorea victoria. It is reported to be a very rapidly-maturing monomer.
  10822..11046   +  polyA_signal   bGH poly(A) signal: bovine growth hormone polyadenylation signal
  11070..11103   -  protein_bind   FRT (minimal): supports FLP-mediated excision but not integration (Turan and Bode, 2011) FLP recombinase from the Saccharomyces cerevisiae 2μ plasmid
  11111..12193   +  misc_feature   Rosa26 left arm: left homology arm from intron 1 of the mouse Rosa26 gene (Soriano, 1999)
  12195..13005   +  misc_feature   Rosa26 right arm: right homology arm from intron 1 of the mouse Rosa26 gene (Soriano, 1999)
  15855..15877   +  CDS            Azami-Green (fragment): Azami-Green fluorescent protein (Karasawa et al., 2003)
  16466..16488   -  protein_bind   lac operator (fragment): The lac repressor binds to the lac operator to inhibit transcription in E. coli. This inhibition can be relieved by adding lactose or isopropyl-β-D-thiogalactopyranoside (IPTG). lac repressor encoded by lacI
  16492..16522   -  promoter       lac promoter: promoter for the E. coli lac operon
  16537..16558   -  protein_bind   CAP binding site: CAP binding activates transcription in the presence of cAMP. E. coli catabolite activator protein
  16571..16610   -  CDS            lacI (fragment): lac repressor; lacI; The lac repressor binds to the lac operator to inhibit transcription in E. coli. This inhibition can be relieved by adding lactose or isopropyl-β-D-thiogalactopyranoside (IPTG).
  16617..16639   +  promoter       SV40 promoter (fragment): SV40 enhancer and early promoter
  16663..16798   +  rep_origin     SV40 ori: SV40 origin of replication
  16818..16952   +  polyA_signal   SV40 poly(A) signal: SV40 polyadenylation signal
  16954..17008   -  CDS            lacI (fragment): lac repressor; lacI; The lac repressor binds to the lac operator to inhibit transcription in E. coli. This inhibition can be relieved by adding lactose or isopropyl-β-D-thiogalactopyranoside (IPTG).
  17191..17779   -  rep_origin     ori: high-copy-number ColE1/pMB1/pBR322/pUC origin of replication
  17950..18810   -  CDS            AmpR: β-lactamase; bla; confers resistance to ampicillin, carbenicillin, and related antibiotics
  18811..1       -  promoter       AmpR promoter (fragment) (across the origin): bla
>Addgene plasmid #140759 | ROSA26(MultiFPsΔPuro) | addgene full sequence | sequence record 311014 | Addgene NGS Result
ACCGGTCAACACTGCCTCCCTGCTGTGCAAAGAGCCCTTTGTCCTGCCCCGCACTTATCTAGCTGTTTGG
CCATATTGACAGGCCTACTGGAGGCATAATAAGGGAGTCAGTCTGACATAAGCAGCTGGCGATTTCAAAC
AAAAATCTTCCTTTTCTACTCACACAAAATCCTGCTGCAGAGGTCTGTGGCTCCTCCCATACTTCCACCT
AGTTCTCAAATAGAGCAGCAAGGAACTGGCATTTCCCCTCGATTCCGTAGTATAAATCAAAAACTTGATT
CTCTAGCCAGAATTCTTATAGCCACTGATTTGTTGCTGTTTTGTGTTGTAATCCCTAAATTAGGTTTCTT
CATCTCTGGTATATACATGTATGATTATCACTTCAATGTGCCATGAAAACTCTGGGAAGCCTCATACTAC
AAGACAGAAGAGACATGGAAGTGGCAAACACACACACCACAAACAAAACTGAGCAATACTCTTAGGGTTT
TGAGAATACCAATGATTTTTAAAAGATTAAAAAAAAAAATCACTTTCCTGACACCAAAGATACTTTATGG
AAATTTACATTCAGGCATTTCCCTAGATACTCTGAAAAAAAGAAAGAAAGAAAGAAAGAAAGGAAGGAAG
GAAGGAAGGAAGGAAGGAAGGAAGGAAGGAAGGAAACAGTAATGGAAGGAAGGGGTTGGGGTTTGAGAAC
CCTTACTCATAAGAAAAACATAGACTGTACTTTTGTGTACCTCACAGCTCCTTTCTTCAAGTACTGAGTA
AGAACTCGTCCAAGGGATGCTTTCTAACAGAACCAACTCTCAGGGTTACTGGCATGTCTACCCAGTTTAT
AACTTAATACACAACAAGACAATTTCACTATACGTATCGTTAAGTGAAAGAAAGGCTACTCCTTTTACCT
TTTGCAATTTCCCTGAATTCCAGCCACTAGAGAAACGAATCACAATACCAAATGAAGGTCATGCCATTTA
CTAGATGTGTTAGAATATCTGGGCTCCAAGACTTATCTACCTCATAGGTGCATTGCTCTTCTTTTCTAAG
TCTATCTGAAAGGACACTTTAAACCAAATTATAAATGACTACCAGTTTAAAAAAAATGACTACCAGTTGA
ACTATTATACGCATATTATACGCATATTTCAGTCTAAGTTCACCACTAGTCAGGCCTCCTAATTTCAAAT
TAAACTGAAAAAAAAAAAAAAAAACTAGTTTAGCCAAAAGTTGTAATAAAATTTTATTTTACTTATGATC
TAATTTATTGTAGATATGTACTCAATAATTACTGACTACTATTGCCTTATGTTTCAAAGTTCCACCTTCA
TCAAAAGGGTCAGAATAATTTCTAAAGTATACAGGCTTCTAGATACTAAGCAGTATCAAGATGTAGGCAT
TTTTAAGTGTGTCAGTTCAAGTAATCCTTCTAAGAAAAAAGCCTCTTGATCTTCCAGAGATTACTGTAAG
ACCACAATCAGATCCAAAAAAACAGGAAATAAAAGTGGTAGTCATTATTTTCTAAGGGAACTTGTATATT
ATAATTAAGCTCAAAACACTTGCACCTTAACTGTAAATACCTTGAACTGTAATATCAGTATGAGTGATAT
CATACTTATGGGATACAGCACCTAATCTACGTAACAAAAATATTATTACAACCATCTAAAACAATCATTA
ACAGAGTTTTGTTTTATGGACTTGCTTTTAGCACTGGAAAAACAATATGAACTACATTTGTGAATTCAAA
ATACTCTACAATGTTTCTTCATTTTTTGCTACAAATTCTAGAACCATTACATTTATGGGATCTAAATAAA
TTTGTACAAAATTAAACAGACTCCCGAAGGAAAAGGCATTGGTTGCAGTAATAATCCTAGGGAGGAAAAA
CCCTACGATTTTATGTGCTGCACATGCCTGGGTGATGGTTCAGTTTCAAATATTCCTTGCCAGACAAACT
ACTTAAAAAGGCTTAATCAAAGATCACCCTGGTTCTATTTGGTTAGGGGTAGGGTGGGCTTAGAATGGAC
TCTTGCTGCCTTCTTAGTATCTTGAACTAAACTTACTCAATTTCTGAATATTCCTTCTGTGTCTCTGATG
GATTACTGCCAAAACACATCTTTGTTCGGTGGAAAGTCTATAATCCAACACATACACGATTAATCCAATT
TATAGGTCAGATATCAGTAAGTATATCTAATCTGGAGAGGTCTACAGATTAATTTAGAATTAACAACAAA
CCAAGCATTAATCCAAAAGCAGCTCTTTTTAGTTTAGGCATCCAAATATATAGTAAGATGTTTCAAAGAA
CATCAATCTATTCACAAAGGTAAATACGGCCTAATACGGAGAGACAAATACAAATCTGAAATGACTCAAG
CAATTAAAAGATGGAGGAATTCATGTCACTTGCACTGGGAAAACAAAACAAAGATCCTCCTCACCCTATT
ACCCACATTACTATTTTTAGGTTTTTTAGGGGTTAAAAAAGATCAAAACACTAATGAACTTTAAGTCCTG
TGAAGGGTAAAACCTCAGATAGTAACAAAAAGCTTCCAACCCCTCCTCAAACAAAAAACCCCAAGTCTTT
AACTTTGATCCAGTTTTCAGATGCTGATATCCATAAATGGATACAGTTATGAATTGCTAATTCTGGTCTC
TTCACTAGCAAAAAGCAAAGCAGCTCAGCAGTACAATTTCCCAGGAAAGCAAGCAAGGTTTCTTTCCAGC
CTGAGCAGCCATCACTAAGTGCAGTTCCCTGCAGCCAACAGCATTAATGGACGCTGCACTGCTGTCCTTC
CCTGGAGACAGCAGCCAGCACTACTCAAGCTTCTCACGTAGCAACCAGAGCTCCAGAGCCAGCAGCTGCT
GCCGCCTTGTATACTCACTCCTGTGATCCAACACAGGAGCAACCTTTTCTTTACCCCACCCCCACTTCTT
AACACACTTTTTTTTGGGGGGGGGGGGGAACAAGTGCTCCATGCTGGAAGGATTGGAACTATGCTTTTAG
AAAGGAACAATCCTAAGGTCACTTTTAAATTGAGGTCTTTGATTTGAAAATCAACAAATACCAAATTCCA
AATATTCGTTTTAATTAAACCAGCAATGTGGATATAAGCATTAAGTTTTAGTTTTAAAAAGGTCAATTTT
CCAAACATTCAGCAATCATATTTAAATTTACAGCTAGGAACAAGAGCCTTGGGTCATGTCCTACCAAAGA
ACATAACTCAATATTCTACACATGACAATCTGAATAACCTTAAAGCCTCTAATCCCATAACAGGCCACAA
ATTTTGGACAGAGAACTAATGATCCTCCTGAGAAAACTGGAAGAAATCCAGGGAAAAGAAATTCCTGTGT
CCTCCAAACTCAGAAATCTCTAATTATGTCAGTATTCTCTGCTTTAGTCCTAGGTCAGATTGCACACATC
TAAAATAACCTCTTAAAGTTTTCCTCCTAGCGACCTAAACCATTATTAATATCAAATTAACCATCAAAAC
ACTTTCCTCTCAATATGCTGCACACAAACCTCCTCCTGGAACCTCCTCCATCTGGATCCTCCCCAATCAA
AAGTATAGGTATTTAACATATAAGCAAGGAAGTAATGTAAACATGACCTTGGTCACAAATATGTCATCTA
AAAACAATTTAGTCAAGGTATGGAGGAAATTCGAGAACCTGAATCTTTTTAAGTATTTTGAGCACAGGAA
CAATTGGCAAAAGGAATCCAGGTATAGACAAAACCCAGAGCCCAGAGCTCTGGGCGAAAAATGAGTTGCT
GGTGAAGACGTTACACAAGTAACATGAGAAAGCAGAAAATGCAGGTCATCCACGCACCCCTGACCCAGGC
CAGCAGGGCGGGCTGCAGCATCAGTACACAGGAGAAAGATCCTTATTCCTAAGAATGAGAAAGGCAAAGG
CGCCCGATAGAATAAATTAGCATAGAAGGGGCTTTCCCAGGAGTTAAAACTTTCCTTCTGAGCGATTACC
TACTAAAACCAGGGCTTTTGCCCACTACCATTTACCTAGGATCTTGGCTTGCACGGATTCATAGGGGCAT
ATCCCTCCCCCTCTTCTTTAGAGTCGTTCTTAAAAGATCGCTCTCCACGCCCTAGGCAGGGAAAACGACA
AAATCTGGCTCAATTCCAGGCTAGAACCCTACAAATTCAACAGGGATATCGCAAGGATACTGGGGCATAC
GCCACAGGGAGTCCAAGAATGTGAGGTGGGGGTGGCGAAGGTAATGTCTTTGGTGTGGGAAAAGCAGCAG
CCATCTGAGATAGGAACTGGAAAACCAGAGGAGAGGCGTTCAGGAAGATTATGGAGGGGAGGACTGGGCC
CCCACGAGCGACCAGAGTTGTCACAAGGCCGCAAGAACAGGGGAGGTGGGGGGCTCAGGGACAGAAAAAA
AAGTATGTGTATTTTGAGAGCAGGGTTGGGAGGCCTCTCCTGAAAAGGGTATAAACGTGGAGTAGGCAAT
ACCCAGGCAAAAAGGGGAGACCAGAGTAGGGGGAGGGGAAGAGTCCTGACCCAGGGAAGACATTAAAAAG
GTAGTGGGGTCGACTAGATGAAGGAGAGCCTTTCTCTCTGGGCAAGAGCGGTGCAATGGTGTGTAAAGGT
AGCTGAGAAGACGAAAAGGGCAAGCATCTTCCTGCTACCAGGCTGGGGAGGCCCAGGCCCACGACCCCGA
GGAGAGGGAACGCAGGGAGACTGAGGTGACCCTTCTTTCCCCCGGGGCCCGGTCGTGTGGTTCGGTGTCT
CTTTTCTGTTGGACCCTTACCTTGACCCAGGCGCTGCCGGGGCCTGGGCCCGGGCTGCGGCGCACGGCAC
TCCCGGGAGGCAGCGAGACTCGAGTTAGGCCCAACGCGGCGCCACGGCGTTTCCTGGCCGGGAATGGCCC
GTACCCGTGAGGTGGGGGTGGGGGGCAGAAAAGGCGGAGCGAGCCCGAGGCGGGGRGGGGGGGGGCCAGG
GGCGGRGGGGGCCGGCACTACTGTGTTGGCGGACTGGCGGGACTAGGGCTGCGTGAGTCTCTGAGCGCAG
GCGGGCGGCGGCCGCCCCTCCCCCGGCGGCGGCAGCGGCGGCAGCGGCGGCAGCTCACTCAGCCCGCTGC
CCGAGCGGAAACGCCACTGACCGCACGGGGATTCCCAGTGCCGGCGCCAGGGGCACGCGGGACACGCCCC
CTCCCGCCGCGCCATTGGCCTCTCCGCCCACCGCCCCACACTTATTGGCCGGTGCGCCGCCAATCAGCGG
AGGCTGCCGGGGCCGCCTAAAGAAGAGGCTGTGCTTTGGGGCTCCCTGGGTCGACATTGATTATTGACTA
GTTATTAATAGTAATCAATTACGGGGTCATTAGTTCATAGCCCATATATGGAGTTCCGCGTTACATAACT
TACGGTAAATGGCCCGCCTGGCTGACCGCCCAACGACCCCCGCCCATTGACGTCAATAATGACGTATGTT
CCCATAGTAACGCCAATAGGGACTTTCCATTGACGTCAATGGGTGGAGTATTTACGGTAAACTGCCCACT
TGGCAGTACATCAAGTGTATCATATGCCAAGTACGCCCCCTATTGACGTCAATGACGGTAAATGGCCCGC
CTGGCATTATGCCCAGTACATGACCTTATGGGACTTTCCTACTTGGCAGTACATCTACGTATTAGTCATC
GCTATTACCATGGTCGAGGTGAGCCCCACGTTCTGCTTCACTCTCCCCATCTCCCCCCCCTCCCCACCCC
CAATTTTGTATTTATTTATTTTTTAATTATTTTGTGCAGCGATGGGGGCGGGGGGGGGGGGGGGGCGCGC
GCCRGGSGGGGSGGGGGGGGGSGRGGGGCGGGGCGGGGCGAGGCGGAGAGGTGCGGCGGCAGCCAATCAG
AGCGGCGCGCTCCGAAAGTTTCCTTTTATGGCGAGGCGGCGGCGGCGGCGGCCCTATAAAAAGCGAAGCG
CGCGGCGGGCGGGAGTCGCTGCGCGCTGCCTTCGCCCCGTGCCCCGCTCCGCCGCCGCCTCGCGCCGCCC
GCCCCGGCTCTGACTGACCGCGTTACTCCCACAGGTGAGCGGGCGGGACGGCCCTTCTCCTCCGGGCTGT
AATTAGCGCTTGGTTTAATGACGGCTTGTTTCTTTTCTGTGGCTGCGTGAAAGCCTTGAGGGGCTCCGGG
AGGGCCCTTTGTGCGGGGGGAGCGGCTCGGGGGGTGCGTGCGTGTGTGTGTGCGTGGGGAGCGCCGCGTG
CGGCTCCGCGCTGCCCGGCGGCTGTGAGCGCTGCGGGCGCGGCGCGGGGCTTTGTGCGCTCCGCAGTGTG
CGCGAGGGGAGCGCGGCCGGGGGCGGTGCCCCGCGGTGCGGGGGGGGCTGCGAGGGGAACAAAGGCTGCG
TGCGGGGTGTGTGCGTGGGGGGGTGAGCAGGGGGTGTGGGCGCGTCGGTCGGGCTGCAACCCCCCCTGCA
CCCCCCTCCCCGAGTTGCTGAGCACGGCCCGGCTTCGGGTGCGGGGCTCCGTACGGGGCGTGGCGCGGGG
CTCGCCGTGCCGGGCGGGGGGTGGCGGCAGGTGGGGGTGCCGGGCGGGGCGGGGCCGCCTCGGGCCGGGG
AGGGCTCGGGGGAGGGGCGCGGCGGCCCCCGGAGCGCCGGCGGCTGTCGAGGCGCGGCGAGCCGCAGCCA
TTGCCTTTTATGGTAATCGTGCGAGAGGGCGCAGGGACTTCCTTTGTCCCAAATCTGTGCGGAGCCGAAA
TCTGGGAGGCGCCGCCGCACCCCCTCTAGCGGGCGCGGGGCGAAGCGGTGCGGCGCCGGCAGGAAGGAAA
TGGGCGGGGAGGGCCTTCGTGCGTCGCCGCGCCGCCGTCCCCTTCTCCCTCTCCAGCCTCGGGGCTGTCC
GCGGGGGGACGGCTGCCTTCGGGGGGGACGGGGCAGGGCGGGGTTCGGCTTCTGGCGTGTGACCGGCGGC
TCTAGAGCCTCTGCTAACCATGTTCATGCCTTCTTCTTTTTCCTACAGCTCCTGGGCAACGTGCTGGTTA
TTGTGCTGTCTCATCATTTTGGCAAAGAATTATAACTTCGTATAATGTATGCTATACGAAGTTATCAGAG
GTGCCAGGGCGTGCCCTTGGGCTCCCCGGGCGCGGACTAACTTTAAATAATGCCAATTATTTAAAGTTAC
AGCCGCCACCATGACCGAGTACAAGCCCACGGTGCGCCTCGCCACCCGCGACGACGTCCCCAGGGCCGTA
CGCACCCTCGCCGCCGCGTTCGCCGACTACCCCGCCACGCGCCACACCGTCGATCCGGACCGCCACATCG
AGCGGGTCACCGAGCTGCAAGAACTCTTCCTCACGCGCGTCGGGCTCGACATCGGCAAGGTGTGGGTCGC
GGACGACGGCGCCGCGGTGGCGGTCTGGACCACGCCGGAGAGCGTCGAAGCGGGGGCGGTGTTCGCCGAG
ATCGGCCCGCGCATGGCCGAGTTGAGCGGTTCCCGGCTGGCCGCGCAGCAACAGATGGAAGGCCTCCTGG
CGCCGCACCGGCCCAAGGAGCCCGCGTGGTTCCTGGCCACCGTCGGCGTCTCGCCCGACCACCAGGGCAA
GGGTCTGGGCAGCGCCGTCGTGCTCCCCGGAGTGGAGGCGGCCGAGCGCGCCGGGGTGCCCGCCTTCCTG
GAGACCTCCGCGCCCCGCAACCTCCCCTTCTACGAGCGGCTCGGCTTCACCGTCACCGCCGACGTCGAGG
TGCCCGAAGGACCGCGCACCTGGTGCATGACCCGCAAGCCCGGTGCCTGAGGGGATCGGCAATAAAAAGA
CAGAATAAAACGCACGGGTGTTGGGTCGTTTGTTCGGATCACTAGTATAACTTCGTATAATGTATGCTAT
ACGAAGTTATCAGCCGCCACCATGGTGAGCAAGGGCGAGGAGCTGTTCACCGGGGTGGTGCCCATCCTGG
TCGAGCTGGACGGCGACGTAAACGGCCACAAGTTCAGCGTGTCCGGCGAGGGCGAGGGCGATGCCACCTA
CGGCAAGCTGACCCTGAAGCTGATCTGCACCACCGGCAAGCTGCCCGTGCCCTGGCCCACCCTCGTGACC
ACCCTGGGCTACGGCCTGCAGTGCTTCGCCCGCTACCCCGACCACATGAAGCAGCACGACTTCTTCAAGT
CCGCCATGCCCGAAGGCTACGTCCAGGAGCGCACCATCTTCTTCAAGGACGACGGCAACTACAAGACCCG
CGCCGAGGTGAAGTTCGAGGGCGACACCCTGGTGAACCGCATCGAGCTGAAGGGCATCGACTTCAAGGAG
GACGGCAACATCCTGGGGCACAAGCTGGAGTACAACTACAACAGCCACAACGTCTATATCACCGCCGACA
AGCAGAAGAACGGCATCAAGGCCAACTTCAAGATCCGCCACAACATCGAGGACGGCGGCGTGCAGCTCGC
CGACCACTACCAGCAGAACACCCCCATCGGCGACGGCCCCGTGCTGCTGCCCGACAACCACTACCTGAGC
TACCAGTCCGCCCTGAGCAAAGACCCCAACGAGAAGCGCGATCACATGGTCCTGCTGGAGTTCGTGACCG
CCGCCGGGATCACTCTCGGCATGGACGAGCTGTACAAGTAAGATCTTTTTCCCTCTGCCAAAAATTATGG
GGACATCATGAAGCCCCTTGAGCATCTGACTTCTGGCTAATAAAGGAAATTTATTTTCATTGCAATAGTG
TGTTGGAATTTTTTGTGTCTCTCACTCGGAAGGACATATGGGAGGGCAAATCATTTAAAACATCAGAATG
AGTATTTGGTTTAGAGTTTGGCAACATATGCCCATATGCTGGCTGCCATGAACAAAGGTTGGCTATAAAG
AGGTCATCAGTATATGAAACAGCCCCCTGCTGTCCATTCCTTATTCCATAGAAAAGCCTTGACTTGAGGT
TAGATTTTTTTTATATTTTGTTTTGTGTTATTTTTTTCTTTAACATCCCTAAAATTTTCCTTACATGTTT
TACTAGCCAGATTTTTCCTCCTCTCCTGACTACTCCCAGTCATAGCTGTCCCTCTTCTCTTATGGAGATC
GGATCCTAACTTTAAATAATGCCAATTATTTAAAGTTACAGCCGCCACCATGGTGAGCAAGGGCGAGGAG
GATAACATGGCCATCATCAAGGAGTTCATGCGCTTCAAGGTGCACATGGAGGGCTCCGTGAACGGCCACG
AGTTCGAGATCGAGGGCGAGGGCGAGGGCCGCCCCTACGAGGGCACCCAGACCGCCAAGCTGAAGGTGAC
CAAGGGTGGCCCCCTGCCCTTCGCCTGGGACATCCTGTCCCCTCAGTTCATGTACGGCTCCAAGGCCTAC
GTGAAGCACCCCGCCGACATCCCCGACTACTTGAAGCTGTCCTTCCCCGAGGGCTTCAAGTGGGAGCGCG
TGATGAACTTCGAGGACGGCGGCGTGGTGACCGTGACCCAGGACTCCTCCCTGCAGGACGGCGAGTTCAT
CTACAAGGTGAAGCTGCGCGGCACCAACTTCCCCTCCGACGGCCCCGTAATGCAGAAGAAGACCATGGGC
TGGGAGGCCTCCTCCGAGCGGATGTACCCCGAGGACGGCGCCCTGAAGGGCGAGATCAAGCAGAGGCTGA
AGCTGAAGGACGGCGGCCACTACGACGCTGAGGTCAAGACCACCTACAAGGCCAAGAAGCCCGTGCAGCT
GCCCGGCGCCTACAACGTCAACATCAAGTTGGACATCACCTCCCACAACGAGGACTACACCATCGTGGAA
CAGTACGAACGCGCCGAGGGCCGCCACTCCACCGGCGGCATGGACGAGCTGTACAAGTGATGCGGCCGCG
ACTCTAGATCATAATCAGCCATACCACATTTGTAGAGGTTTTACTTGCTTTAAAAAACCTCCCACACCTC
CCCCTGAACCTGAAACATAAAATGAATGCAATTGTTGTTGTTAACTTGTTTATTGCAGCTTATAATGGTT
ACAAATAAAGCAATAGCATCACAAATTTCACAAATAAAGCATTTTTTTCACTGCATTCTAGTTGTGGTTT
GTCCAAACTCATCAATGTATCTTAGAATTCCCCCAACTGGGGTAACCTTTGAGTTCTCTCAGTTGGGGGC
AGCCGCCACCATGGTGAGCAAGGGCGAGGAGCTGTTCACCGGGGTGGTGCCCATCCTGGTCGAGCTGGAC
GGCGACGTAAACGGCCACAAGTTCAGCGTGTCCGGCGAGGGCGAGGGCGATGCCACCTACGGCAAGCTGA
CCCTGAAGTTCATCTGCACCACCGGCAAGCTGCCCGTGCCCTGGCCCACCCTCGTGACCACCCTGACCTG
GGGCGTGCAGTGCTTCGCCCGCTACCCCGACCACATGAAGCAGCACGACTTCTTCAAGTCCGCCATGCCC
GAAGGCTACGTCCAGGAGCGCACCATCTTCTTCAAGGACGACGGCAACTACAAGACCCGCGCCGAGGTGA
AGTTCGAGGGCGACACCCTGGTGAACCGCATCGAGCTGAAGGGCATCGACTTCAAGGAGGACGGCAACAT
CCTGGGGCACAAGCTGGAGTACAACGCCATCAGCGACAACGTCTATATCACCGCCGACAAGCAGAAGAAC
GGCATCAAGGCCAACTTCAAGATCCGCCACAACATCGAGGACGGCAGCGTGCAGCTCGCCGACCACTACC
AGCAGAACACCCCCATCGGCGACGGCCCCGTGCTGCTGCCCGACAACCACTACCTGAGCACCCAGTCCAA
GCTGAGCAAAGACCCCAACGAGAAGCGCGATCACATGGTCCTGCTGGAGTTCGTGACCGCCGCCGGGATC
ACTCTCGGCATGGACGAGCTGTACAAGTGAGATAGCCTCGACTGTGCCTTCTAGTTGCCAGCCATCTGTT
GTTTGCCCCTCCCCCGTGCCTTCCTTGACCCTGGAAGGTGCCACTCCCACTGTCCTTTCCTAATAAAATG
AGGAAATTGCATCGCATTGTCTGAGTAGGTGTCATTCTATTCTGGGGGGTGGGGTGGGGCAGGACAGCAA
GGGGGAGGATTGGGAAGACAATAGCAGGCATGCTGGGGATGCGGTGGGCTCTATGGCTTCTGAGGCGGAA
AGAACCTGCGAAGTTCCTATACTTTCTAGAGAATAGGAACTTCGGCGGCCGCGGCAGGCCCTCCGAGCGT
GGTGGAGCCGTTCTGTGAGACAGCCGGGTACGAGTCGTGACGCTGGAAGGGGCAAGCGGGTGGTGGGCAG
GAATGCGGTCCGCCCTGCAGCAACCGGAGGGGGAGGGAGAAGGGAGCGGAAAAGTCTCCACCGGACGCGG
CCATGGCTCGGGGGGGGGGGNGCAGCGGAGGAGCGCTTCCGGCCGACGTCTCGTCGCTGATTGGCTTCTT
TTCCTCCCGCCGTGTGTGAAAACACAAATGGCGTGTTTTGGTTGGCGTAAGGCGCCTGTCAGTTAACGGC
AGCCGGAGTGCGCAGCCGCCGGCAGCCTCGCTCTGCCCACTGGGTGGGGCGGGAGGTAGGTGGGGTGAGG
CGAGCTGGACGTGCGGGCGCGGTCGGCCTCTGGCGGGGCGGGGGRGGGGAGGGAGGGTCAGCGAAAGTAG
CTCGCGCGCGAGCGGCCGCCCACCCTCCCCTTCCTCTGGGGGAGTCGTTTTACCCGCCGCCGGCCGGGCC
TCGTCGTCTGATTGGCTCTCGGGGCCCAGAAAACTGGCCCTTGCCATTGGCTCGTGTTCGTGCAAGTTGA
GTCCATCCGCCGGCCAGCGGGGGCGGCGAGGAGGCGCTCCCAGGTTCCGGCCCTCCCCTCGGCCCCGCGC
CGCAGAGTCTGGCCGCGCGCCCCTGCGCAACGTGGCAGGAAGCGCGCGCTGGGGGCGGGGACGGGCAGTA
GGGCTGAGCGGCTGCGGGGCGGGTGCAAGCACGTTTCCGACTTGAGTTGCCTCAAGAGGGGCGTGCTGAG
CCAGACCTCCATCGCGCACTCCGGGGAGTGGAGGGAAGGAGCGAGGGCTCAGTTGGGCTGTTTTGGAGGC
AGGAAGCACTTGCTCTCCCAAAGTCGCTCTGAGTTGTTATCAGTAAGGGAGCTGCAGTGGAGTAGGCGGG
GAGAAGGCCGCACCCTTCTCCGGAGGGGGGAGGGGAGTGTTGCAATACCTTTCTGGGAGTTCTCTGCTGC
CTCCTGGCTTCTGAGGACCGCCCTGGGCCTGGGAGAATCCCTTCCCCCTCTTCCCTCGTGATCTGCAACT
CCAGTCTTTCTAGAAGATGGGCGGGAGTCTTCTGGGCAGGCTTAAAGGCTAACCTGGTGTGTGGGCGTTG
TCCTGCAGGGGAATTGAACAGGTGTAAAATTGGAGGGACAAGACTTCCCACAGATTTTCGGTTTTGTCGG
GAAGTTTTTTAATAGGGGCAAATAAGGAAAATGGGAGGATAGGTAGTCATCTGGGGTTTTATGCAGCAAA
ACTACAGGTTATTATTGCTTGTGATCCGCCTCGGAGTATTTTCCATCGAGGTAGATTAAAGACATGCTCA
CCCGAGTTTTATACTCTCCTGCTTGAGATCCTTACTACAGTATGAAATTACAGTGTCGCGAGTTAGACTA
TGTAAGCAGAATTTTAATCATTTTTAAAGAGCCCAGTACTTCATATCCATTTCTCCCGCTCCTTCTGCAG
CCTTATCAAAAGGTATTTTAGAACACTCATTTTAGCCCCATTTTCATTTATTATACTGGCTTATCCAACC
CCTAGACAGAGCATTGGCATTTTCCCTTTCCTGATCTTAGAAGTCTGATGACTCATGAAACCAGACAGAT
TAGTTACATACACCACAAATCGAGGCTGTAGCTGGGGCCTCAACACTGCAGTTCTTTTATAACTCCTTAG
TACACTTTTTGTTGATCCTTTGCCTTGATCCTTAATTTTCAGTGTCTATCACCTCTCCCGTCAGGTGGTG
TTCCACATTTGGGCCTATTCTCAGTCCAGGGAGTTTTACAACAATAGATGTATTGAGAATCCAACCTAAA
GCTTAACTTTCCACTCCCATGAATGCCTCTCTCCTTTTTCTCCATTTATAAACTGAGCTATTAACCATTA
ATGGTTTCCAGGTGGATGTCTCCTCCCCCAATATTACCTGATGTATCTTACATATTGCCAGGCTGATATT
TTAAGACATTAAAAGGTATATTTCATTATTGAGCCACATGGTATTGATTACTGCTTACTAAAATTTTGTC
ATTGTACACATCTGTAAAAGGTGGTTCCTTTTGGAATGCAAAGTTCAGGTGTTTGTTGTCTTTCCTGACC
TAAGGTCTTGTGAGCTTGTATTTTTTCTATTTAAGCAGTGCTTTCTCTTGGACTGGCTTGACTCATGGCA
TTCTACACGTTATTGCTGGTCTAAATGTGATTTTGCCAAGCTTCTTCAGGACCTATAATTTTGCTTGACT
TGTAGCCAAACACAAGTAAAATGATTAAGCAACAAATGTATTTGTGAAGCTTGGTTTTTAGGTTGTTGTG
TTGTGTGTGCTTGTGCTCTATAATAATACTATCCAGGGGCTGGAGAGGTGGCTCGGAGTTCAAGAGCACA
GACTGCTCTTCCAGAAGTCCTGAGTTCAATTCCCAGCAACCACATGGTGGCTCACAACCATCTGTAATGG
GATCTGATGCCCTCTTCTGGTGTGTCTGAAGACCACAAGTGTATTCACATTAAATAAATAAATCCTCCTT
CTTCTTCTTTTTTTTTTTTTTAAAGAGAATACTGTCTCCAGTAGAATTTACTGAAGTAATGAAATACTTT
GTGTTTGTTCCAATATGGTAGCCAATAATCAAATTACTCTTTAAGCACTGGAAATGTTACCAAGGAACTA
ATTTTTATTTGAAGTGTAACTGTGGACAGAGGAGCCATAACTGCAGACTTGTGGGATACAGAAGACCAAT
GCAGACTTTAATGTCTTTTCTCTTACACTAAGCAATAAAGAAATAAAAATTGAACTTCTAGTATCCTATT
TGTTTAAACTGCTAGCTTTACTTAACTTTTGTGCTTCATCTATACAAAGCTGAAAGCTAAGTCTGCAGCC
ATTACTAAACATGAAAGCAAGTAATGATAATTTTGGATTTCAAAAATGTAGGGCCAGAGTTTAGCCAGCC
AGTGGTGGTGCTTGCCTTTATGCCTTTAATCCCAGCACTCTGGAGGCAGAGACAGGCAGATCTCTGAGTT
TGAGCCCAGCCTGGTCTACACATCAAGTTCTATCTAGGATAGCCAGGAATACACACAGAAACCCTGTTGG
GGAGGGGGGCTCTGAGATTTCATAAAATTATAATTGAAGCATTCCCTAATGAGCCACTATGGATGTGGCT
AAATCCGTCTACCTTTCTGATGAGATTTGGGTATTATTTTTTCTGTCTCTGCTGTTGGTTGGGTCTTTTG
ACACTGTGGGCTTTCTTTAAAGCCTCCTTCCTGCCATGTGGTCTCTTGTTTGCTACTAACTTCCCATGGC
TTAAATGGCATGGCTTTTTGCCTTCTAAGGGCAGCTGCTGAGATTTGCAGCCTGATTTCCAGGGTGGGGT
TGGGAAATCTTTCAAACACTAAAATTGTCCTTTAATTTTTTTTTTAAAAAATGGGTTATATAATAAACCT
CATAAAATAGTTATGAGGAGTGAGGTGGACTAATATTAAATGAGTCCCTCCCCTATAAAAGAGCTATTAA
GGCTTTTTGTCTTATACTTAACTTTTTTTTTAAATGTGGTATCTTTAGAACCAAGGGTCTTAGAGTTTTA
GTATACAGAAACTGTTGCATCGCTTAATCAGATTTTCTAGTTTCAAATCCAGAGAATCCAAATTCTTCAC
AGCCAAAGTCAAATTAAGAATTTCTGACTTTTAATGTTAATTTGCTTACTGTGAATATAAAAATGATAGC
TTTTCCTGAGGCAGGGTCTCACTATGTATCTCTGCCTGATCTGCAACAAGATATGTAGACTAAAGTTCTG
CCTGCTTTTGTCTCCTGAATACTAAGGTTAAAATGTAGTAATACTTTTGGAACTTGCAGGTCAGATTCTT
TTATAGGGGACACACTAAGGGAGCTTGGGTGATAGTTGGTAAAATGTGTTTCAAGTGATGAAAACTTGAA
TTATTATCACCGCAACCTACTTTTTAAAAAAAAAAGCCAGGCCTGTTAGAGCATGCTTAAGGGATCCCTA
GGACTTGCTGAGCACACAAGAGTAGTTACTTGGCAGGCTCCTGGTGAGAGCATATTTCAAAAAACAAGGC
AGACAACCAAGAAACTACAGTTAAGGTTACCTGTCTTTAAACCATCTGCATATACACAGGGATATTAAAA
TATTCCAAATAATATTTCATTCAAGTTTTCCCCCATCAAATTGGGACATGGATTTCTCCGGTGAATAGGC
AGAGTTGGAAACTAAACAAATGTTGGTTTTGTGATTTGTGAAATTGTTTTCAAGTGATAGTTAAAGCCCA
TGAGATACAGAACAAAGCTGCTATTTCGAGGTCTCTTGGTTTATACTCAGAAGCACTTCTTTGGGTTTCC
CTGCACTATCCTGATCATGTGCTAGGCCTACCTTAGGCTGATTGTTGTTCAAATAAACTTAAGTTTCCTG
TCAGGTGATGTCATATGATTTCATATATCAAGGCAAAACATGTTATATATGTTAAACATTTGTACTTAAT
GTGAAAGTTAGGTCTTTGTGGGTTTGATTTTTAATTTTCAAAACCTGAGCTAAATAAGTCATTTTTACAT
GTCTTACATTTGGTGGAATTGTATAATTGTGGTTTGCAGGCAAGACTCTCTGACCTAGTAACCCTACCTA
TAGAGCACTTTGCTGGGTCACAAGTCTAGGAGTCAAGCATTTCACCTTGAAGTTGAGACGTTTTGTTAGT
GTATACTAGTTTATATGTTGGAGGACATGTTTATCCAGAAGATATTCAGGACTATTTTTGACTGGGCTAA
GGAATTGATTCTGATTAGCACTGTTAGTGAGCATTGAGTGGCCTTTAGGCTTGAATTGGAGTCACTTGTA
TATCTCAAATAATGCTGGCCTTTTTTAAAAAGCCCTTGTTCTTTATCACCCTGTTTTCTACATAATTTTT
GTTCAAAGAAATACTTGTTTGGATCTCCTTTTGACAACAATAGCATGTTTTCAAGCCATATTTTTTTTCC
TTTTTTTTTTTTTTTTTGGTTTTTCGAGACAGGGTTTCTCTGTATAGCCCTGGCTGTCCTGGAACTCACT
TTGTAGACCAGGCTGGCCTCGAACTCAGAAATCCGCCTGCCTCTGCCTCCTGAGTGCCGGGATTAAAGGC
GTGCACCACCACGCCTGGCTAAGTTGGATATTTTGTTATATAACTATAACCAATACTAACTCCACTGGGT
GGATTTTTAATTCAGTCAGTAGTCTTAAGTGGTCTTTATTGGCCCTTCATTAAAATCTACTGTTCACTCT
AACAGAGGCTGTTGGTACTAGTGGCACTTAAGCAACTTCCTACGGAAGCTTGGCGTAATCATGGTCATAG
CTGTTTCCTGTGTGAAATTGTTATCCGCTCACAATTCCACACAACATACGAGCCGGAAGCATAAAGTGTA
AAGCCTGGGGTGCCTAATGAGTGAGCTAACTCACATTAATTGCGTTGCGCTCACTGCCCGCTTTCCAGTC
GGGAAACCTGTCGTGCCAGCGGATCCGCATCTCAATTAGTCAGCAACCATAGTCCCGCCCCTAACTCCGC
CCATCCCGCCCCTAACTCCGCCCAGTTCCGCCCATTCTCCGCCCCATGGCTGACTAATTTTTTTTATTTA
TGCAGAGGCCGAGGCCGCCTCGGCCTCTGAGCTATTCCAGAAGTAGTGAGGAGGCTTTTTTGGAGGCCTA
GGCTTTTGCAAAAAGCTAACTTGTTTATTGCAGCTTATAATGGTTACAAATAAAGCAATAGCATCACAAA
TTTCACAAATAAAGCATTTTTTTCACTGCATTCTAGTTGTGGTTTGTCCAAACTCATCAATGTATCTTAT
CATGTCTGGATCCGCTGCATTAATGAATCGGCCAACGCGCGGGGAGAGGCGGTTTGCGTATTGGGCGCTC
TTCCGCTTCCTCGCTCACTGACTCGCTGCGCTCGGTCGTTCGGCTGCGGCGAGCGGTATCAGCTCACTCA
AAGGCGGTAATACGGTTATCCACAGAATCAGGGGATAACGCAGGAAAGAACATGTGAGCAAAAGGCCAGC
AAAAGGCCAGGAACCGTAAAAAGGCCGCGTTGCTGGCGTTTTTCCATAGGCTCCGCCCCCCTGACGAGCA
TCACAAAAATCGACGCTCAAGTCAGAGGTGGCGAAACCCGACAGGACTATAAAGATACCAGGCGTTTCCC
CCTGGAAGCTCCCTCGTGCGCTCTCCTGTTCCGACCCTGCCGCTTACCGGATACCTGTCCGCCTTTCTCC
CTTCGGGAAGCGTGGCGCTTTCTCATAGCTCACGCTGTAGGTATCTCAGTTCGGTGTAGGTCGTTCGCTC
CAAGCTGGGCTGTGTGCACGAACCCCCCGTTCAGCCCGACCGCTGCGCCTTATCCGGTAACTATCGTCTT
GAGTCCAACCCGGTAAGACACGACTTATCGCCACTGGCAGCAGCCACTGGTAACAGGATTAGCAGAGCGA
GGTATGTAGGCGGTGCTACAGAGTTCTTGAAGTGGTGGCCTAACTACGGCTACACTAGAAGAACAGTATT
TGGTATCTGCGCTCTGCTGAAGCCAGTTACCTTCGGAAAAAGAGTTGGTAGCTCTTGATCCGGCAAACAA
ACCACCGCTGGTAGCGGTGGTTTTTTTGTTTGCAAGCAGCAGATTACGCGCAGAAAAAAAGGATCTCAAG
AAGATCCTTTGATCTTTTCTACGGGGTCTGACGCTCAGTGGAACGAAAACTCACGTTAAGGGATTTTGGT
CATGAGATTATCAAAAAGGATCTTCACCTAGATCCTTTTAAATTAAAAATGAAGTTTTAAATCAATCTAA
AGTATATATGAGTAAACTTGGTCTGACAGTTACCAATGCTTAATCAGTGAGGCACCTATCTCAGCGATCT
GTCTATTTCGTTCATCCATAGTTGCCTGACTCCCCGTCGTGTAGATAACTACGATACGGGAGGGCTTACC
ATCTGGCCCCAGTGCTGCAATGATACCGCGAGACCCACGCTCACCGGCTCCAGATTTATCAGCAATAAAC
CAGCCAGCCGGAAGGGCCGAGCGCAGAAGTGGTCCTGCAACTTTATCCGCCTCCATCCAGTCTATTAATT
GTTGCCGGGAAGCTAGAGTAAGTAGTTCGCCAGTTAATAGTTTGCGCAACGTTGTTGCCATTGCTACAGG
CATCGTGGTGTCACGCTCGTCGTTTGGTATGGCTTCATTCAGCTCCGGTTCCCAACGATCAAGGCGAGTT
ACATGATCCCCCATGTTGTGCAAAAAAGCGGTTAGCTCCTTCGGTCCTCCGATCGTTGTCAGAAGTAAGT
TGGCCGCAGTGTTATCACTCATGGTTATGGCAGCACTGCATAATTCTCTTACTGTCATGCCATCCGTAAG
ATGCTTTTCTGTGACTGGTGAGTACTCAACCAAGTCATTCTGAGAATAGTGTATGCGGCGACCGAGTTGC
TCTTGCCCGGCGTCAATACGGGATAATACCGCGCCACATAGCAGAACTTTAAAAGTGCTCATCATTGGAA
AACGTTCTTCGGGGCGAAAACTCTCAAGGATCTTACCGCTGTTGAGATCCAGTTCGATGTAACCCACTCG
TGCACCCAACTGATCTTCAGCATCTTTTACTTTCACCAGCGTTTCTGGGTGAGCAAAAACAGGAAGGCAA
AATGCCGCAAAAAAGGGAATAAGGGCGACACGGAAATGTTGAATACTCATACTCTTCCTTTTTCAAT
